Addgene plasmid #113069: DeltaNIRD KVS-1
Purpose: Expresses worm truncated KVS1.2 in mammalian cells
Depositing lab: Federico Sesti. Depositing organization: Rutgers, The State University of New Jersey. Publication: A new mode of regulation of N-type inactivation in a Caenorhabditis elegans voltage-gated potassium channel. Cai SQ, Sesti F. J Biol Chem. 2007 Jun 22;282(25):18597-601. doi: 10.1074/jbc.M702079200. Epub 2007 May 8. PubMed 17488718.
Backbone
  Vector backbone: pCI-neo
  Vector type: Mammalian Expression
Growth in bacteria
  Bacterial resistance: Ampicillin, 100 μg/mL
  Growth temperature: 37°C
  Growth strain: DH5alpha
  Copy number: High Copy
Gene/Insert
  Gene/Insert name: K+ voltage sensitive channel subunit 1.2
  Species: C. elegans (nematode)
  Mutation: first 40 AA deletion
  Entrez Gene: kvs-1 (a.k.a. CELE_C53C9.3)
  Cloning method: TOPO Cloning
Terms and licenses: Academic/Nonprofit Terms; Industry Terms: Not Available to Industry
Depositor comments: This plasmid contains K681I and T208A mutations in KVS-1 compared the reference AAO65852.1 that do not impact function.
How to cite: DeltaNIRD KVS-1 was a gift from Federico Sesti (Addgene plasmid # 113069 ; http://n2t.net/addgene:113069 ; RRID:Addgene_113069)
