[The description below was written by a language model from this plasmid's Addgene catalogue record and pLannotate feature annotations shown in this document.]
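Description:
DeltaNIRD KVS-1 is a mammalian expression plasmid built on the pCI-neo backbone that carries a truncated form of the Caenorhabditis elegans voltage-gated potassium channel subunit KVS-1 (kvs-1, recorded as "K+ voltage sensitive channel subunit 1.2"). The insert lacks the first 40 amino acids of the protein. The depositor also notes K681I and T208A differences from the reference protein that are stated not to affect function. The 6,901 nt sequence record does not annotate the channel coding region itself, but it evidently lies in the gap between the T7 promoter and the T3 promoter fragment, where the annotation software picked up a match to a potassium channel RNA editing signal motif.

Expression in mammalian cells is driven by the human CMV immediate-early enhancer and promoter, followed by a chimeric β-globin/immunoglobulin intron that generally improves transcript processing and expression, and transcripts are terminated by an SV40 late-type polyadenylation signal. The T7 promoter upstream of the insert also allows in vitro transcription of sense RNA. A separate cassette, in which the SV40 enhancer/early promoter drives the neomycin phosphotransferase gene with a synthetic poly(A) signal, permits G418 selection of stable transfectants. In bacteria the plasmid is maintained by a high-copy ColE1/pUC-type origin with ampicillin resistance (β-lactamase), and an f1 origin permits single-stranded DNA production.

The associated publication concerns regulation of N-type inactivation in this channel, so the N-terminal deletion construct is suited to heterologous expression for comparing the behaviour of truncated and full-length KVS-1. No epitope tag or reporter is recorded.
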