Features (pLannotate 1.2.2; 19 found; start..end, strand, type, name):
      3..380     +  enhancer       CMV enhancer: human cytomegalovirus immediate early enhancer
    381..592     +  promoter       CMV promoter: human cytomegalovirus (CMV) immediate early promoter
    753..885     +  intron         chimeric intron: chimera between introns from human β-globin and immunoglobulin heavy chain genes
    930..948     +  promoter       T7 promoter: promoter for bacteriophage T7 RNA polymerase
   2186..2299    +  ncRNA          K chan RES: Accession: RF00485 - Potassium channel RNA editing signal
   2433..2450    -  promoter       T3 promoter (fragment): promoter for bacteriophage T3 RNA polymerase
   2468..2589    -  polyA_signal   SV40 poly(A) signal: SV40 polyadenylation signal
   2612..2680    -  CDS            large T antigen (fragment): large T antigen from SV40 (simian virus 40)
   2704..2771    +  CDS            lacZα (fragment): LacZα fragment of β-galactosidase; lacZ fragment
   2775..3203    +  rep_origin     f1 ori (sequence partly withheld): f1 bacteriophage origin of replication; arrow indicates direction of (+) strand synthesis
   3231..3282    -  misc_feature   bom (fragment): basis of mobility region from pBR322
   3347..3704    +  promoter       SV40 promoter: SV40 enhancer and early promoter
   3755..4546    +  CDS            neo: KKA2_KLEPN - Also known as kan, nptII. Experimental evidence at protein level: Swiss-Prot protein existence level 1. Resistance to kanamycin, neomycin, paromomycin, ribostamycin, butirosin and gentamicin B. From Klebsiella pneumoniae.
   4613..4661    +  polyA_signal   poly(A) signal: synthetic polyadenylation signal
   4681..4735    -  misc_feature   bom (fragment): basis of mobility region from pBR322
   4837..4872    -  CDS            rop (fragment): Rop protein, which maintains plasmids at low copy number; rop
   4967..5071    +  promoter       AmpR promoter: bla
   5072..5932    +  CDS            AmpR: β-lactamase; bla; confers resistance to ampicillin, carbenicillin, and related antibiotics
   6103..6691    +  rep_origin     ori: high-copy-number ColE1/pMB1/pBR322/pUC origin of replication
>Addgene plasmid #113069 | DeltaNIRD KVS-1 | addgene full sequence | sequence record 217326 | Addgene NGS Result
GGCATTGATTATTGACTAGTTATTAATAGTAATCAATTACGGGGTCATTAGTTCATAGCCCATATATGGA
GTTCCGCGTTACATAACTTACGGTAAATGGCCCGCCTGGCTGACCGCCCAACGACCCCCGCCCATTGACG
TCAATAATGACGTATGTTCCCATAGTAACGCCAATAGGGACTTTCCATTGACGTCAATGGGTGGAGTATT
TACGGTAAACTGCCCACTTGGCAGTACATCAAGTGTATCATATGCCAAGTCCGCCCCCTATTGACGTCAA
TGACGGTAAATGGCCCGCCTGGCATTATGCCCAGTACATGACCTTACGGGACTTTCCTACTTGGCAGTAC
ATCTACGTATTAGTCATCGCTATTACCATGGTGATGCGGTTTTGGCAGTACACCAATGGGCGTGGATAGC
GGTTTGACTCACGGGGATTTCCAAGTCTCCACCCCATTGACGTCAATGGGAGTTTGTTTTGGCACCAAAA
TCAACGGGACTTTCCAAAATGTCGTAACAACTGCGATCGCCCGCCCCGTTGACGCAAATGGGCGGTAGGC
GTGTACGGTGGGAGGTCTATATAAGCAGAGCTCGTTTAGTGAACCGTCAGATCACTAGAAGCTTTATTGC
GGTAGTTTATCACAGTTAAATTGCTAACGCAGTCAGTGCTTCTGACACAACAGTCTCGAACTTAAGCTGC
AGTGACTCTCTTAAGGTAGCCTTGCAGAAGTTGGTCGTGAGGCACTGGGCAGGTAAGTATCAAGGTTACA
AGACAGGTTTAAGGAGACCAATAGAAACTGGGCTTGTCGAGACAGAGAAGACTCTTGCGTTTCTGATAGG
CACCTATTGGTCTTACTGACATCCACTTTGCCTTTCTCTCCACAGGTGTCCACTCCCAGTTCAATTACAG
CTCTTAAGGCTAGAGTACTTAATACGACTCACTATAGGCTAGCCTCGAGATGGTGATTCCCAGCACCAGG
AAAGGACATGCTGCATCTCGTGACAATTTTGGCAACTCTAACCATCATGGTGACGAGATTGTGCACCGAC
TCAACAATGGGAGACGTTCAGAGATAGATGAAGTAAAGCCCGACCTTGTGTCAGGGGCCGGCGACACTGT
GATCAAGTTGAATGTTGGAGGGACATCATTCAGAATAAGGATATCCAGCATCTTTGCAAGATCGGCGGAC
GAGAAACTGTCCGCGTTTGCACAATTAAACCATGAGCAGAGACTTCAAGCATGTGACGCGTTTCTTATGC
CACAAGAGGAGTACTACTTGGAAAGGTCGGCTGCCCTTTTTGATTCGATCTTCAAATACTACATATCTGG
CCAACTACACAGACCGCTTGATGTATGCCCCACAGAATTTGCCACCGAACTCGCCTACTGGAAGATAAAC
GACGGGCTCACGTCAAACTGCTGTTGGAGGGGATACAATATGAGTCCTTCACTAGAAGAACTGGTGGCCC
CGAAAGAGAAAAAAATAGAGCTGCACGACCGTTCAATGCGCTCACGGATTCATCAATTCTGCGAAGGGGA
CGGCTCACTTTTCTCGACTTTGTTTACTTTTGGCAGCATCGCTTTTGTTCTTATTAGTGTTATTGGACTG
GTTTTGGGATCCATTCACGAATTTCAGGTACCTATCTATAAAAAAGGAGGAAAATCAGAGAGGATCAGCA
ACTGGAGTATCGTGGAAAACGAAAACATTATATGGGAGCCACATCCGATTTTTGGGTATGTGGAGACAGT
GTGTATCATCTGGTTTACTGTAGAATTCATCGTACGGTTAGCAGTTACACCAAATAGATTCCAATTTTTG
GTGGGAATCATGAATATTGTCGATATGATCGCTATTATTCCATTCTATTTGGAACTCGGGTTGGCGTTGT
TTGGAATTGATGTCGCTAGTCTGAGCGACATTAAAGGAGCACTATTAGTTGTTAGAGTGCTCCGTGTGCC
TCGTGTTGTGAGAATTTTGAAACTTGGAAGATACTCATCTGGTATGCGAACATTCGCTTTGACACTGAGA
AGTTCCGCTCGCCAGCTGGGAATGATGGGAATGGTCCTGTCAACCGGTGTCGTATTCTTCTCAACACTTT
TATACTTCGTCGAGAAAGACGAAAAAGACACGCCGTTCACTTCGATTCCAGCTGCTTTTTGGTGGGCAAT
CGTCACGATGACAACTGTTGGATATGGAGATTATGTTCCTGTGACAGTTCCTGGAAAACTGATTGCAAGT
GGAGCAATTATCAGTGGAGTATTGGTACTTGCTCTTCCTATCACTATCATCGTTGACAACTTTATGAAAG
TTTCTGGAAATGTGAATGCCAACATCTTCTCATCTGCAAACCAACGACCTATTGATGTGGCAGAATACCC
ATACGACGTCCCAGACTACGCTTAATCTAGAGTCGACCCGGGCGGCCGCTTCCCTTTAGTGAGGGTTAAT
GCTTCGAGCAGACATGATAAGATACATTGATGAGTTTGGACAAACCACAACTAGAATGCAGTGAAAAAAA
TGCTTTATTTGTGAAATTTGTGATGCTATTGCTTTATTTGTAACCATTATAAGCTGCAATAAACAAGTTA
ACAACAACAATTGCATTCATTTTATGTTTCAGGTTCAGGGGGAGATGTGGGAGGTTTTTTAAAGCAAGTA
AAACCTCTACAAATGTGGTAAAATCCGATAAGGATCGATCCGGGCTGGCGTAATAGCGAAGAGGCCCGCA
CCGATCGCCCTTCCCAACAGTTGCGCAGCCTGAATGGCGAATGG
[124 nt withheld, positions 2775-2898]
C
[91 nt withheld, positions 2900-2990]
A
[49 nt withheld, positions 2992-3040]
CCTTTGACGTTGGAGTCCACGTTCTTT
[37 nt withheld, positions 3068-3104]
ACCCTATCTCGGTCTATTCTTTTGATTTATAAGGGATTTTGCCGATTTCGGCCTATTGGTTAAAAAATGA
GCTGATTTAACAAAAATTTAACGCGAATTTTAACAAAATATTAACGCTTACAATTTCCTGATGCGGTATT
TTCTCCTTACGCATCTGTGCGGTATTTCACACCGCATACGCGGATCTGCGCAGCACCATGGCCTGAAATA
ACCTCTGAAAGAGGAACTTGGTTAGGTACCTTCTGAGGCGGAAAGAACCAGCTGTGGAATGTGTGTCAGT
TAGGGTGTGGAAAGTCCCCAGGCTCCCCAGCAGGCAGAAGTATGCAAAGCATGCATCTCAATTAGTCAGC
AACCAGGTGTGGAAAGTCCCCAGGCTCCCCAGCAGGCAGAAGTATGCAAAGCATGCATCTCAATTAGTCA
GCAACCATAGTCCCGCCCCTAACTCCGCCCATCCCGCCCCTAACTCCGCCCAGTTCCGCCCATTCTCCGC
CCCATGGCTGACTAATTTTTTTTATTTATGCAGAGGCCGAGGCCGCCTCGGCCTCTGAGCTATTCCAGAA
GTAGTGAGGAGGCTTTTTTGGAGGCCTAGGCTTTTGCAAAAAGCTTGATTCTTCTGACACAACAGTCTCG
AACTTAAGGCTAGAGCCACCATGATTGAACAAGATGGATTGCACGCAGGTTCTCCGGCCGCTTGGGTGGA
GAGGCTATTCGGCTATGACTGGGCACAACAGACAATCGGCTGCTCTGATGCCGCCGTGTTCCGGCTGTCA
GCGCAGGGGCGCCCGGTTCTTTTTGTCAAGACCGACCTGTCCGGTGCCCTGAATGAACTGCAGGACGAGG
CAGCGCGGCTATCGTGGCTGGCCACGACGGGCGTTCCTTGCGCAGCTGTGCTCGACGTTGTCACTGAAGC
GGGAAGGGACTGGCTGCTATTGGGCGAAGTGCCGGGGCAGGATCTCCTGTCATCTCACCTTGCTCCTGCC
GAGAAAGTATCCATCATGGCTGATGCAATGCGGCGGCTGCATACGCTTGATCCGGCTACCTGCCCATTCG
ACCACCAAGCGAAACATCGCATCGAGCGAGCACGTACTCGGATGGAAGCCGGTCTTGTCGATCAGGATGA
TCTGGACGAAGAGCATCAGGGGCTCGCGCCAGCCGAACTGTTCGCCAGGCTCAAGGCGCGCATGCCCGAC
GGCGAGGATCTCGTCGTGACCCATGGCGATGCCTGCTTGCCGAATATCATGGTGGAAAATGGCCGCTTTT
CTGGATTCATCGACTGTGGCCGGCTGGGTGTGGCGGACCGCTATCAGGACATAGCGTTGGCTACCCGTGA
TATTGCTGAAGAGCTTGGCGGCGAATGGGCTGACCGCTTCCTCGTGCTTTACGGTATCGCCGCTCCCGAT
TCGCAGCGCATCGCCTTCTATCGCCTTCTTGACGAGTTCTTCTGAGCGGGACTCTGGGGTTCGAAATGAC
CGACCAAGCGACGCCCAACCTGCCATCACGATGGCCGCAATAAAATATCTTTATTTTCATTACATCTGTG
TGTTGGTTTTTTGTGTGAATCGATAGCGATAAGGATCCGCGTATGGTGCACTCTCAGTACAATCTGCTCT
GATGCCGCATAGTTAAGCCAGCCCCGACACCCGCCAACACCCGCTGACGCGCCCTGACGGGCTTGTCTGC
TCCCGGCATCCGCTTACAGACAAGCTGTGACCGTCTCCGGGAGCTGCATGTGTCAGAGGTTTTCACCGTC
ATCACCGAAACGCGCGAGACGAAAGGGCCTCGTGATACGCCTATTTTTATAGGTTAATGTCATGATAATA
ATGGTTTCTTAGACGTCAGGTGGCACTTTTCGGGGAAATGTGCGCGGAACCCCTATTTGTTTATTTTTCT
AAATACATTCAAATATGTATCCGCTCATGAGACAATAACCCTGATAAATGCTTCAATAATATTGAAAAAG
GAAGAGTATGAGTATTCAACATTTCCGTGTCGCCCTTATTCCCTTTTTTGCGGCATTTTGCCTTCCTGTT
TTTGCTCACCCAGAAACGCTGGTGAAAGTAAAAGATGCTGAAGATCAGTTGGGTGCACGAGTGGGTTACA
TCGAACTGGATCTCAACAGCGGTAAGATCCTTGAGAGTTTTCGCCCCGAAGAACGTTTTCCAATGATGAG
CACTTTTAAAGTTCTGCTATGTGGCGCGGTATTATCCCGTATTGACGCCGGGCAAGAGCAACTCGGTCGC
CGCATACACTATTCTCAGAATGACTTGGTTGAGTACTCACCAGTCACAGAAAAGCATCTTACGGATGGCA
TGACAGTAAGAGAATTATGCAGTGCTGCCATAACCATGAGTGATAACACTGCGGCCAACTTACTTCTGAC
AACGATCGGAGGACCGAAGGAGCTAACCGCTTTTTTGCACAACATGGGGGATCATGTAACTCGCCTTGAT
CGTTGGGAACCGGAGCTGAATGAAGCCATACCAAACGACGAGCGTGACACCACGATGCCTGTAGCAATGG
CAACAACGTTGCGCAAACTATTAACTGGCGAACTACTTACTCTAGCTTCCCGGCAACAATTAATAGACTG
GATGGAGGCGGATAAAGTTGCAGGACCACTTCTGCGCTCGGCCCTTCCGGCTGGCTGGTTTATTGCTGAT
AAATCTGGAGCCGGTGAGCGTGGGTCTCGCGGTATCATTGCAGCACTGGGGCCAGATGGTAAGCCCTCCC
GTATCGTAGTTATCTACACGACGGGGAGTCAGGCAACTATGGATGAACGAAATAGACAGATCGCTGAGAT
AGGTGCCTCACTGATTAAGCATTGGTAACTGTCAGACCAAGTTTACTCATATATACTTTAGATTGATTTA
AAACTTCATTTTTAATTTAAAAGGATCTAGGTGAAGATCCTTTTTGATAATCTCATGACCAAAATCCCTT
AACGTGAGTTTTCGTTCCACTGAGCGTCAGACCCCGTAGAAAAGATCAAAGGATCTTCTTGAGATCCTTT
TTTTCTGCGCGTAATCTGCTGCTTGCAAACAAAAAAACCACCGCTACCAGCGGTGGTTTGTTTGCCGGAT
CAAGAGCTACCAACTCTTTTTCCGAAGGTAACTGGCTTCAGCAGAGCGCAGATACCAAATACTGTTCTTC
TAGTGTAGCCGTAGTTAGGCCACCACTTCAAGAACTCTGTAGCACCGCCTACATACCTCGCTCTGCTAAT
CCTGTTACCAGTGGCTGCTGCCAGTGGCGATAAGTCGTGTCTTACCGGGTTGGACTCAAGACGATAGTTA
CCGGATAAGGCGCAGCGGTCGGGCTGAACGGGGGGTTCGTGCACACAGCCCAGCTTGGAGCGAACGACCT
ACACCGAACTGAGATACCTACAGCGTGAGCTATGAGAAAGCGCCACGCTTCCCGAAGGGAGAAAGGCGGA
CAGGTATCCGGTAAGCGGCAGGGTCGGAACAGGAGAGCGCACGAGGGAGCTTCCAGGGGGAAACGCCTGG
TATCTTTATAGTCCTGTCGGGTTTCGCCACCTCTGACTTGAGCGTCGATTTTTGTGATGCTCGTCAGGGG
GGCGGAGCCTATGGAAAAACGCCAGCAACGCGGCCTTTTTACGGTTCCTGGCCTTTTGCTGGCCTTTTGC
TCACATGGCTCGACAGATCTTCAATATTGGCCATTAGCCATATTATTCATTGGTTATATAGCATAAATCA
ATATTGGCTATTGGCCATTGCATACGTTGTATCTATATCATAATATGTACATTTATATTGGCTCATGTCC
AATATGACCGCCATGTT
